Addgene plasmid #54617: mAzurite-N1
Purpose: (Empty Backbone) Localization: N1 Cloning Vector, Excitation: 384, Emission: 450
Depositing lab: Patrick Daugherty & Michael Davidson. Depositing organization: Florida State University, Tallahassee. Publication: Blue fluorescent proteins with enhanced brightness and photostability from a structurally targeted library. Mena MA, Treynor TP, Mayo SL, Daugherty PS. Nat Biotechnol. 2006 Dec . 24(12):1569-71. 10.1038/nbt1264 PubMed 17115054.
Backbone
  Vector backbone: mAzurite-N1
  Backbone size (bp): 4750
  Vector type: Mammalian Expression
  Selectable markers: Neomycin (select with G418)
  Tag / fusion protein: mAzurite (C terminal on backbone)
Growth in bacteria
  Bacterial resistance: Kanamycin, 50 μg/mL
  Growth temperature: 37°C
  Growth strain: DH5alpha
  Copy number: High Copy
Gene/Insert
  Gene/Insert name: None
  Tag / fusion protein: mAzurite (C terminal on backbone)
Resource information
  A portion of this plasmid was derived from a plasmid made by: P.S. Daugherty, PMID 17115054
Terms and licenses: Academic/Nonprofit Terms; Industry Terms
Depositor comments: EBFP-T65S-V151I-V225R-A206K. Excitation = 384; Emission = 450
How to cite: mAzurite-N1 was a gift from Patrick Daugherty & Michael Davidson (Addgene plasmid # 54617 ; http://n2t.net/addgene:54617 ; RRID:Addgene_54617)
