[The description below was written by a language model from this plasmid's Addgene catalogue record and pLannotate feature annotations shown in this document.]
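Description:
mAzurite-N1 is an empty mammalian expression backbone of the "N1" cloning-vector type, built to fuse a protein of interest to the N-terminus of the blue fluorescent protein mAzurite, so that the fluorophore sits at the C-terminal end of the fusion. The catalogue lists it at about 4.75 kb, and the sequenced record is 4,732 nt. Expression is driven by the human cytomegalovirus immediate early enhancer and promoter, followed by a multiple cloning site, the fluorescent protein coding sequence and an SV40 polyadenylation signal. The automated annotation labels this open reading frame as mEGFP, which reflects sequence similarity. The depositor describes it as EBFP carrying T65S, V151I, V225R and the monomerizing A206K substitution, with excitation at 384 nm and emission at 450 nm. No gene is inserted. A coding sequence lacking a stop codon would be cloned in frame into the MCS.

The plasmid replicates in E. coli at high copy from a ColE1/pUC-type origin and also carries an f1 phage origin, which permits single-stranded DNA production. A single Tn5 aminoglycoside phosphotransferase gene (NeoR/KanR) provides both selections. A bacterial bla-type promoter drives it for kanamycin resistance in bacteria, and the adjacent SV40 enhancer/early promoter drives it for G418 selection of stable mammalian transfectants, with an HSV TK polyadenylation signal terminating the cassette. The short large T antigen, ble and bGH poly(A) fragments in the feature table are probably residual or similarity-based matches, not functional elements. The vector is typically used to make blue-fluorescent fusion proteins for localization imaging in mammalian cells, or to express mAzurite alone as a marker or control.
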