Features (pLannotate 1.2.2; 15 found; start..end, strand, type, name):
     12..315     +  enhancer       CMV enhancer: human cytomegalovirus immediate early enhancer
    316..519     +  promoter       CMV promoter: human cytomegalovirus (CMV) immediate early promoter
    542..622     +  misc_feature   MCS: multiple cloning site
    630..1349    +  CDS            mEGFP: enhanced GFP with monomerizing A206K mutation (Zacharias et al., 2002) mammalian codon-optimized
   1365..1448    +  CDS            large T antigen (fragment): large T antigen from SV40 (simian virus 40)
   1471..1592    +  polyA_signal   SV40 poly(A) signal: SV40 polyadenylation signal
   1626..2054    -  rep_origin     f1 ori (sequence partly withheld): f1 bacteriophage origin of replication; arrow indicates direction of (+) strand synthesis
   2081..2185    +  promoter       AmpR promoter: bla
   2187..2544    +  promoter       SV40 promoter: SV40 enhancer and early promoter
   2579..3373    +  CDS            NeoR/KanR: aminoglycoside phosphotransferase from Tn5; aph(3')-II (or nptII); confers resistance to neomycin, kanamycin, and G418 (Geneticin®)
   3394..3546    +  CDS            ble (fragment): BLE_KLEPN - Experimental evidence at protein level: Swiss-Prot protein existence level 1. Binding protein with a strong affinity to the bleomycin family of antibiotics. Binds to CL990; an antimitotic-antibiotic compound. From Klebsiella pneumoniae.
   3605..3652    +  polyA_signal   HSV TK poly(A) signal: herpes simplex virus thymidine kinase polyadenylation signal (Cole and Stacy, 1985)
   3743..3759    -  polyA_signal   bGH poly(A) signal (fragment): bovine growth hormone polyadenylation signal
   3981..4569    +  rep_origin     ori: high-copy-number ColE1/pMB1/pBR322/pUC origin of replication
   4684..4732    +  enhancer       CMV enhancer (fragment): human cytomegalovirus immediate early enhancer
>Addgene plasmid #54617 | mAzurite-N1 | addgene full sequence | sequence record 260196 | Addgene NGS Result
ATGGAGTTCCGCGTTACATAACTTACGGTAAATGGCCCGCCTGGCTGACCGCCCAACGACCCCCGCCCAT
TGACGTCAATAATGACGTATGTTCCCATAGTAACGCCAATAGGGACTTTCCATTGACGTCAATGGGTGGA
GTATTTACGGTAAACTGCCCACTTGGCAGTACATCAAGTGTATCATATGCCAAGTACGCCCCCTATTGAC
GTCAATGACGGTAAATGGCCCGCCTGGCATTATGCCCAGTACATGACCTTATGGGACTTTCCTACTTGGC
AGTACATCTACGTATTAGTCATCGCTATTACCATGGTGATGCGGTTTTGGCAGTACATCAATGGGCGTGG
ATAGCGGTTTGACTCACGGGGATTTCCAAGTCTCCACCCCATTGACGTCAATGGGAGTTTGTTTTGGCAC
CAAAATCAACGGGACTTTCCAAAATGTCGTAACAACTCCGCCCCATTGACGCAAATGGGCGGTAGGCGTG
TACGGTGGGAGGTCTATATAAGCAGAGCTGGTTTAGTGAACCGTCAGATCCGCTAGCGCTACCGGACTCA
GATCTCGAGCTCAAGCTTCGAATTCTGCAGTCGACGGTACCGCGGGCCCGGGATCCACCGGTCGCCACCA
TGGTGAGCAAGGGCGAGGAGCTGTTCACCGGGGTGGTGCCCATCCTGGTCGAGCTGGACGGCGACGTAAA
CGGCCACAAGTTCAGCGTGTCCGGCGAGGGCGAGGGCGATGCCACCTACGGCAAGCTGACCCTGAAGTTC
ATCTGCACCACCGGCAAGCTGCCCGTGCCCTGGCCCACCCTCGTGACCACCCTGAGCCACGGCGTGCAGT
GCTTCAGCCGCTACCCCGACCACATGAAGCAGCACGACTTCTTCAAGTCCGCCATGCCCGAAGGCTACGT
CCAGGAGCGCACCATCTTCTTCAAGGACGACGGCAACTACAAGACCCGCGCCGAGGTGAAGTTCGAGGGC
GACACCCTGGTGAACCGCATCGAGCTGAAGGGCATCGACTTCAAGGAGGACGGCAACATCCTGGGGCACA
AGCTGGAGTACAACTTCAACAGCCACAACATCTATATCATGGCCGACAAGCAGAAGAACGGCATCAAGGT
GAACTTCAAGATCCGCCACAACATCGAGGACGGCAGCGTGCAGCTCGCCGACCACTACCAGCAGAACACC
CCCATCGGCGACGGCCCCGTGCTGCTGCCCGACAACCACTACCTGAGCACCCAGTCCAAGCTGAGCAAAG
ACCCCAACGAGAAGCGCGATCACATGGTCCTGCTGGAGTTCCGCACCGCCGCCGGGATCACTCACGGCAT
GGACGAGCTGTACAAGTAAGCGGCCGCGACTCTAGATCATAATCAGCCATACCACATTTGTAGAGGTTTT
ACTTGCTTTAAAAAACCTCCCACACCTCCCCCTGAACCTGAAACATAAAATGAATGCAATTGTTGTTGTT
AACTTGTTTATTGCAGCTTATAATGGTTACAAATAAAGCAATAGCATCACAAATTTCACAAATAAAGCAT
TTTTTTCACTGCATTCTAGTTGTGGTTTGTCCAAACTCATCAATGTATCTTAAGGCGTAAATTGTAAGCG
TTAATATTTTGTTAAAATTCGCGTTAAATTTTTGTTAAATCAGCTCATTTTTTAACCAATAGGCCGAAAT
CGGCAAAATCCCTTATAAATCAAAAGAATAGACCGAGATAGGGT
[37 nt withheld, positions 1725-1761]
AAAGAACGTGGACTCCAACGTCAAAGG
[49 nt withheld, positions 1789-1837]
T
[91 nt withheld, positions 1839-1929]
G
[124 nt withheld, positions 1931-2054]
CAGGTGGCACTTTTCGGGGAAATGTGCGCGGAACCCCTATTTGTTTATTTTTCTAAATACATTCAAATAT
GTATCCGCTCATGAGACAATAACCCTGATAAATGCTTCAATAATATTGAAAAAGGAAGAGTCCTGAGGCG
GAAAGAACCAGCTGTGGAATGTGTGTCAGTTAGGGTGTGGAAAGTCCCCAGGCTCCCCAGCAGGCAGAAG
TATGCAAAGCATGCATCTCAATTAGTCAGCAACCAGGTGTGGAAAGTCCCCAGGCTCCCCAGCAGGCAGA
AGTATGCAAAGCATGCATCTCAATTAGTCAGCAACCATAGTCCCGCCCCTAACTCCGCCCATCCCGCCCC
TAACTCCGCCCAGTTCCGCCCATTCTCCGCCCCATGGCTGACTAATTTTTTTTATTTATGCAGAGGCCGA
GGCCGCCTCGGCCTCTGAGCTATTCCAGAAGTAGTGAGGAGGCTTTTTTGGAGGCCTAGGCTTTTGCAAA
GATCGATCAAGAGACAGGATGAGGATCGTTTCGCATGATTGAACAAGATGGATTGCACGCAGGTTCTCCG
GCCGCTTGGGTGGAGAGGCTATTCGGCTATGACTGGGCACAACAGACAATCGGCTGCTCTGATGCCGCCG
TGTTCCGGCTGTCAGCGCAGGGGCGCCCGGTTCTTTTTGTCAAGACCGACCTGTCCGGTGCCCTGAATGA
ACTGCAAGACGAGGCAGCGCGGCTATCGTGGCTGGCCACGACGGGCGTTCCTTGCGCAGCTGTGCTCGAC
GTTGTCACTGAAGCGGGAAGGGACTGGCTGCTATTGGGCGAAGTGCCGGGGCAGGATCTCCTGTCATCTC
ACCTTGCTCCTGCCGAGAAAGTATCCATCATGGCTGATGCAATGCGGCGGCTGCATACGCTTGATCCGGC
TACCTGCCCATTCGACCACCAAGCGAAACATCGCATCGAGCGAGCACGTACTCGGATGGAAGCCGGTCTT
GTCGATCAGGATGATCTGGACGAAGAGCATCAGGGGCTCGCGCCAGCCGAACTGTTCGCCAGGCTCAAGG
CGAGCATGCCCGACGGCGAGGATCTCGTCGTGACCCATGGCGATGCCTGCTTGCCGAATATCATGGTGGA
AAATGGCCGCTTTTCTGGATTCATCGACTGTGGCCGGCTGGGTGTGGCGGACCGCTATCAGGACATAGCG
TTGGCTACCCGTGATATTGCTGAAGAGCTTGGCGGCGAATGGGCTGACCGCTTCCTCGTGCTTTACGGTA
TCGCCGCTCCCGATTCGCAGCGCATCGCCTTCTATCGCCTTCTTGACGAGTTCTTCTGAGCGGGACTCTG
GGGTTCGAAATGACCGACCAAGCGACGCCCAACCTGCCATCACGAGATTTCGATTCCACCGCCGCCTTCT
ATGAAAGGTTGGGCTTCGGAATCGTTTTCCGGGACGCCGGCTGGATGATCCTCCAGCGCGGGGATCTCAT
GCTGGAGTTCTTCGCCCACCCTAGGGGGAGGCTAACTGAAACACGGAAGGAGACAATACCGGAAGGAACC
CGCGCTATGACGGCAATAAAAAGACAGAATAAAACGCACGGTGTTGGGTCGTTTGTTCATAAACGCGGGG
TTCGGTCCCAGGGCTGGCACTCTGTCGATACCCCACCGAGACCCCATTGGGGCCAATACGCCCGCGTTTC
TTCCTTTTCCCCACCCCACCCCCCAAGTTCGGGTGAAGGCCCAGGGCTCGCAGCCAACGTCGGGGCGGCA
GGCCCTGCCATAGCCTCATGTTACTCATATATACTTTAGATTGATTTAAAACTTCATTTTTAATTTAAAA
GGATCTAGGTGAAGATCCTTTTTGATAATCTCATGACCAAAATCCCTTAACGTGAGTTTTCGTTCCACTG
AGCGTCAGACCCCGTAGAAAAGATCAAAGGATCTTCTTGAGATCCTTTTTTTCTGCGCGTAATCTGCTGC
TTGCAAACAAAAAAACCACCGCTACCAGCGGTGGTTTGTTTGCCGGATCAAGAGCTACCAACTCTTTTTC
CGAAGGTAACTGGCTTCAGCAGAGCGCAGATACCAAATACTGTTCTTCTAGTGTAGCCGTAGTTAGGCCA
CCACTTCAAGAACTCTGTAGCACCGCCTACATACCTCGCTCTGCTAATCCTGTTACCAGTGGCTGCTGCC
AGTGGCGATAAGTCGTGTCTTACCGGGTTGGACTCAAGACGATAGTTACCGGATAAGGCGCAGCGGTCGG
GCTGAACGGGGGGTTCGTGCACACAGCCCAGCTTGGAGCGAACGACCTACACCGAACTGAGATACCTACA
GCGTGAGCTATGAGAAAGCGCCACGCTTCCCGAAGGGAGAAAGGCGGACAGGTATCCGGTAAGCGGCAGG
GTCGGAACAGGAGAGCGCACGAGGGAGCTTCCAGGGGGAAACGCCTGGTATCTTTATAGTCCTGTCGGGT
TTCGCCACCTCTGACTTGAGCGTCGATTTTTGTGATGCTCGTCAGGGGGGCGGAGCCTATGGAAAAACGC
CAGCAACGCGGCCTTTTTACGGTTCCTGGCCTTTTGCTGGCCTTTTGCTCACATGTTCTTTCCTGCGTTA
TCCCCTGATTCTGTGGATAACCGTATTACCGCCATGCATTAGTTATTAATAGTAATCAATTACGGGGTCA
TTAGTTCATAGCCCATAT
