>Addgene plasmid #54617 | mAzurite-N1 | addgene partial sequence | sequence record 93321 | CMV-F 5'-CGCAAATGGGCGGTAGGCGTG-3'
GTGAACCGTCAGATCCGCTAGCGCTACCGGACTCAGATCTCGAGCTCAAGCTTCGAATTCTGCAGTCGAC
GGTACCGCGGGCCCGGGATCCACCGGTCGCCACCATGGTGAGCAAGGGCGAGGAGCTGTTCACCGGGGTG
GTGCCCATCCTGGTCGAGCTGGACGGCGACGTAAACGGCCACAAGTTCAGCGTGTCCGGCGAGGGCGAGG
GCGATGCCACCTACGGCAAGCTGACCCTGAAGTTCATCTGCACCACCGGCAAGCTGCCCGTGCCCTGGCC
CACCCTCGTGACCACCCTGAGCCACGGCGTGCAGTGCTTCAGCCGCTACCCCGACCACATGAAGCAGCAC
GACTTCTTCAAGTCCGCCATGCCCGAAGGCTACGTCCAGGAGCGCACCATCTTCTTCAAGGACGACGGCA
ACTACAAGACCCGCGCCGAGGTGAAGTTCGAGGGCGACACCCTGGTGAACCGCATCGAGCTGAAGGGCAT
CGACTTCAAGGAGGACGGCAACATCCTGGGGCACAAGCTGGAGTACAACTTCAACAGCCACAACATCTAT
ATCATGGCCGACAAGCAGAAGAACGGCATCAAGGTGAACTTCAAGATCCGCCACAACATCGAGGACGGCA
GCGTGCAGCTCGCCGACCACTACCAGCAGAACACCCCCATCGGCGACGGCCCCGTGCTGCTGCCCGACAA
CCACTACCTGAGCACCCAGTCCAAGCTGAGCAAAGACCCCAACGAGAAGCGCGATCACATGGTCCTGCTG
GAGTTCCGCACCGCCGCCGGGATCACTCACGGCATGGACGAGCTGTACAAGTAAGCGGCCGCGACTCTAG
ATCATAATCAGCCATACCACATTTGTAGAGGTT
